>Addgene plasmid #40169 | pPROBE'-gfp[AAV] | depositor full sequence | sequence record 122947 | pPROBE'-gfp[AAV] sequence 7385 bps
CTCGGGCCGTCTCTTGGGCTTGATCGGCCTTCTTGCGCATCTCACGCGCTCCTGCGGCGGCCTGTAGGGC
AGGCTCATACCCCTGCCGAACCGCTTTTGTCAGCCGGTCGGCCACGGCTTCCGGCGTCTCAACGCGCTTT
GAGATTCCCAGCTTTTCGGCCAATCCCTGCGGTGCATAGGCGCGTGGCTCGACCGCTTGCGGGCTGATGG
TGACGTGGCCCACTGGTGGCCGCTCCAGGGCCTCGTAGAACGCCTGAATGCGCGTGTGACGTGCCTTGCT
GCCCTCGATGCCCCGTTGCAGCCCTAGATCGGCCACAGCGGCCGCAAACGTGGTCTGGTCGCGGGTCATC
TGCGCTTTGTTGCCGATGAACTCCTTGGCCGACAGCCTGCCGTCCTGCGTCAGCGGCACCACGAACGCGG
TCATGTGCGGGCTGGTTTCGTCACGGTGGATGCTGGCCGTCACGATGCGATCCGCCCCGTACTTGTCCGC
CAGCCACTTGTGCGCCTTCTCGAAGAACGCCGCCTGCTGTTCTTGGCTGGCCGACTTCCACCATTCCGGG
CTGGCCGTCATGACGTACTCGACCGCCAACACAGCGTCCTTGCGCCGCTTCTCTGGCAGCAACTCGCGCA
GTCGGCCCATCGCTTCATCGGTGCTGCTGGCCGCCCAGTGCTCGTTCTCTGGCGTCCTGCTGGCGTCAGC
GTTGGGCGTCTCGCGCTCGCGGTAGGCGTGCTTGAGACTGGCCGCCACGTTGCCCATTTTCGCCAGCTTC
TTGCATCGCATGATCGCGTATGCCGCCATGCCTGCCCCTCCCTTTTGGTGTCCAACCGGCTCGACGGGGG
CAGCGCAAGGCGGTGCCTCCGGCGGGCCACTCAATGCTTGAGTATACTCACTAGACTTTGCTTCGCAAAG
TCGTGACCGCCTACGGCGGCTGCGGCGCCCTACGGGCTTGCTCTCCGGGCTTCGCCCTGCGCGGTCGCTG
CGCTCCCTTGCCAGCCCGTGGATATGTGGACGATGGCCGCGAGCGGCCACCGGCTGGCTCGCTTCGCTCG
GCCCGTGGACAACCCTGCTGGACAAGCTGATGGACAGGCTGCGCCTGCCCACGAGCTTGACCACAGGGAT
TGCCCACCGGCTACCCAGCCTTCGACCACATACCCACCGGCTCCAACTGCGCGGCCTGCGGCCTTGCCCC
ATCAATTTTTTTAATTTTCTCTGGGGAAAAGCCTCCGGCCTGCGGCCTGCGCGCTTCGCTTGCCGGTTGG
ACACCAAGTGGAAGGCGGGTCAAGGCTCGCGCAGCGACCGCGCAGCGGCTTGGCCTTGACGCGCCTGGAA
CGACCCAAGCCTATGCGAGTGGGGGCAGTCGAAGGCGAAGCCCGCCCGCCTGCCCCCCGAGCCTCACGGC
GGCGAGTGCGGGGGTTCCAAGGGGGCAGCGCCACCTTGGGCAAGGCCGAAGGCCGCGCAGTCGATCAACA
AGCCCCGGAGGGGCCACTTTTTGCCGGAGGGGGAGCCGCGCCGAAGGCGTGGGGGAACCCCGCAGGGGTG
CCCTTCTTTGGGCACCAAAGAACTAGATATAGGGCGAAATGCGAAAGACTTAAAAATCAACAACTTAAAA
AAGGGGGGTACGCAACAGCTCATTGCGGCACCCCCCGCAATAGCTCATTGCGTAGGTTAAAGAAAATCTG
TAATTGACTGCCACTTTTACGCAACGCATAATTGTTGTCGCGCTGCCGAAAAGTTGCAGCTGATTGCGCA
TGGTGCCGCAACCGTGCGGCACCCTACCGCATGGAGATAAGCATGGCCACGCAGTCCAGAGAAATCGGCA
TTCAAGCCAAGAACAAGCCCGGTCACTGGGTGCAAACGGAACGCAAAGCGCATGAGGCGTGGGCCGGGCT
TATTGCGAGGAAACCCACGGCGGCAATGCTGCTGCATCACCTCGTGGCGCAGATGGGCCACCAGAACGCC
GTGGTGGTCAGCCAGAAGACACTTTCCAAGCTCATCGGACGTTCTTTGCGGACGGTCCAATACGCAGTCA
AGGACTTGGTGGCCGAGCGCTGGATCTCCGTCGTGAAGCTCAACGGCCCCGGCACCGTGTCGGCCTACGT
GGTCAATGACCGCGTGGCGTGGGGCCAGCCCCGCGACCAGTTGCGCCTGTCGGTGTTCAGTGCCGCCGTG
GTGGTTGATCACGACGACCAGGACGAATCGCTGTTGGGGCATGGCGACCTGCGCCGCATCCCGACCCTGT
ATCCGGGCGAGCAGCAACTACCGACCGGCCCCGGCGAGGAGCCGCCCAGCCAGCCCGGCATTCCGGGCAT
GGAACCAGACCTGCCAGCCTTGACCGAAACGGAGGAATGGGAACGGCGCGGGCAGCAGCGCCTGCCGATG
CCCGATGAGCCGTGTTTTCTGGACGATGGCGAGCCGTTGGAGCCGCCGACACGGGTCACGCTGCCGCGCC
GGTAGCACTTGGGTTGCGCAGCAACCCGTAAGTGCGCTGTTCCAGACTATCGGCTGTAGCCGCCTCGCCG
CCCTATACCTTGTCTGCCTCCCCGCGTTGCGTCGCGGTGCATGGAGCCGGGCCACCTCGACCTGAATGGA
AGCCGGCGGCACCTCGCTAACGGATTCACCGTTTTTATCAGGCTCTGGGAGGCAGAATAAATGATCATAT
CGTCAATTATTACCTCCACGGGGAGAGCCTGAGCAAACTGGCCTCAGGCATTTGAGAAGCACACGGTCAC
ACTGCTTCCGGTAGTCAATAAACCGGTAAACCAGCAATAGACATAAGCGGCTATTTAACGACCCTGCCCT
GAACCGACGACCGGGTCGAATTTGCTTTCGAATTTCTGCCATTCATCCGCTTATTATCACTTATTCAGGC
GTAGCACCAGGCGTTTAAGGGCACCAATAACTGCCTTAAAAAAATTACGCCCCGCCCTGCCACTCATCGC
AGTCGGCCTATTGGTTAAAAAATGAGCTGATTTAACAAAAATTTAACGCGAATTTTAACAAAATATTAAC
GCTTACAATTTCCATTCGCCATTCAGGCTGCGCAACTGTTGGGAAGGGCGATCGGTGCGGGCCTCTTCGC
TATTACGCCAGCTGGCGAAAGGGGGATGTGCTGCAAGGCGATTAAGTTGGGTAACGCCAGGGTTTTCCCA
GTCACGACGTTGTAAAACGACGGCCAGTGAGCGCGCGTAATACGACTCACTATAGGGCGAATTGGAGCTG
GGGCCGCAATTCCCAATTCCAGGCATCAAATAAAACGAAAGGCTCAGTCGAAAGACTGGGCCTTTCGTTT
TATCTGTTGTTTGTCGGTGAACGCTCTCCTGAGTAGGACAAATCCGCCGGGAGCGGATTTGAACGTTGCG
AAGCAACGGCCCGGAGGGTGGCGGGCAGGACGCCCGCCATAAACTGCCAGGAATTAATTCCAGGCATCAA
ATAAAACGAAAGGCTCAGTCGAAAGACTGGGCCTTTCGTTTTATCTGTTGTTTGTCGGTGAACGCTCTCC
TGAGTAGGACAAATCCGCCGGGAGCGGATTTGAACGTTGCGAAGCAACGGCCCGGAGGGTGGCGGGCAGG
ACGCCCGCCATAAACTGCCAGGAATTAATTCCAGGCATCAAATAAAACGAAAGGCTCAGTCGAAAGACTG
GGCCTTTCGTTTTATCTGTTGTTTGTCGGTGAACGCTCTCCTGAGTAGGACAAATCCGCCGGGAGCGGAT
TTGAACGTTGCGAAGCAACGGCCCGGAGGGTGGCGGGCAGGACGCCCGCCATAAACTGCCAGGAATTAAT
TCCAGGCATCAAATAAAACGAAAGGCTCAGTCGAAAGACTGGGCCTTTCGTTTTATCTGTTGTTTGTCGG
TGAACGCTCTCCTGAGTAGGACAAATCCGCCGGGAGCGGATTTGAACGTTGCGAAGCAACGGCCCGGAGG
GTGGCGGGCAGGACGCCCGCCATAAACTGCCAGGAATTGGGGATCGGAAGCTGAATTCGAGCTCAGGCCT
TGGTACCCGGGATCCGTCGACTGCAGAAGCTTAATTCCCTAACTAACTAAAGATTAACTTTATAAGGAGG
AAAAACATATGAGTAAAGGAGAAGAACTTTTCACTGGAGTTGTCCCAATTCTTGTTGAATTAGATGGTGA
TGTTAATGGGCACAAATTTTCTGTCAGTGGAGAGGGTGAAGGTGATGCAACATACGGAAAACTTACCCTT
AAATTTATTTGCACTACTGGAAAACTACCTGTTCCATGGCCAACACTTGTCACTACTTTGACTTATGGTG
TTCAATGCTTTTCAAGATACCCAGATCATATGAAACGGCATGACTTTTTCAAGAGTGCCATGCCCGAAGG
TTATGTACAGGAAAGAACTATATTTTTCAAAGATGACGGGAACTACAAGACACGTGCTGAAGTCAAGTTT
GAAGGTGATACCCTTGTTAATAGAATCGAGTTAAAAGGTATTGATTTTAAAGAAGATGGAAACATTCTTG
GACACAAATTGGAATACAACTATAACTCACACAATGTATACATCATGGCAGACAAACAAAAGAATGGAAT
CAAAGTTAACTTCAAAATTAGACACAACATTGAAGATGGAAGCGTTCAACTAGCAGACCATTATCAACAA
AATACTCCAATTGGCGATGGCCCTGTCCTTTTACCAGACAACCATTACCTGTCCACACAATCTGCCCTTT
CGAAAGATCCCAACGAAAAGAGAGACCACATGGTCCTTCTTGAGTTTGTAACAGCTGCTGGGATTACACA
TGGCATGGATGAACTATACAAAAGGCCTGCAGCAAACGACGAAAACTACGCTGCAGCAGTTTAATAAGCT
TAATTAGCTGAGCTTGGACTCCTGTTGATAGATCCAGTAATGACCTCAGAACTCCATCTGGATTTGTTCA
GAACGCTCGGTTGCCGCCGGGCGTTTTTTATTGGTGAGAATCCAAGCTAGCTTGGCGAGATTTTCAGGAG
CTAAGGAAGCTAAAATGGAGAAAAAAATCACTGGATATACCACCGTTGATATATCCCAATGGCATCGTAA
AGAACATTTTGAGGCATTTCAGTCAGTTGCTCAATGTACCTATAACCAGACCGTTCAGCTGGATATTACG
GCCTTTTTAAAGACCGTAAAGAAAAATAAGCACAAGTTTTATCCGGCCTTTATTCACATTCTTGCCCGCC
TGATGAATGCTCATCCGGAATTTCGTATGGCAATGAAAGACGGTGAGCTGGTGATATGGGATAGTGTTCA
CCCTTGTTACACCGTTTTCCATGAGCAAACTGAAACGTTTTCATCGCTCTGGAGTGAATACCACGACGAT
TTCCGGCAGTTTCTACACATATATTCGCAAGATGTGGCGTGTTACGGTGAAAACCTGGCCTATTTCCCTA
AAGGGTTTATTGAGAATATGTTTTTCGTCTCAGCCAATCCCTGGGTGAGTTTCACCAGTTTTGATTTAAA
CGTGGCCAATATGGACAACTTCTTCGCCCCCGTTTTCACCATGGGCAAATATTATACGCAAGGCGACAAG
GTGCTGATGCCGCTGGCGATTCAGGTTCATCATGCCGTCTGTGATGGCTTCCATGTCGGCAGAATGCTTA
ATGAATTACAACAGTACTGCGATGAGTGGCAGGGCGGGGCGTAATTTTTTTAAGGCAGTTATTGGTGCCC
TTAAACGCCTGGGGTAATGACTCTCTAGCTTGAGGCATCAAATAAAACGAAAGGCTCAGTCGAAAGACTG
GGCCTTTCGTTTTATCTGTTGTTTGTCGGTGAACGCTCTCCTGAGTAGGACAAATCCGCCGCTAGGAGCT
TGCGGCCGCCAGTGTGATGGATATCTGCATAAAAACTGTTGTAATTCATTAAGCATTCTGCCGACATGGA
AGCCATCACAAACGGCATGATGAACCTGAATCGCCAGCGGCATCAGCACCTTGTCGCCTTGCGTATAATA
TTTGCCCATGGGGGTGGGCGAAGAACTCCAGCATGAGATCCCCGCGCTGGAGGATCATCCAGCCGGCGTC
CCGGAAAACGATTCCGAAGCCCAACCTTTCATAGAAGGCGGCGGTGGAATCGAAATCTCGTGATGGCAGG
TTGGGCGTCGCTTGGTCGGTCATTTCGAACCCCAGAGTCCCGCTCAGAAGAACTCGTCAAGAAGGCGATA
GAAGGCGATGCGCTGCGAATCGGGAGCGGCGATACCGTAAAGCACGAGGAAGCGGTCAGCCCATTCGCCG
CCAAGCTCTTCAGCAATATCACGGGTAGCCAACGCTATGTCCTGATAGCGGTCCGCCACACCCAGCCGGC
CACAGTCGATGAATCCAGAAAAGCGGCCATTTTCCACCATGATATTCGGCAAGCAGGCATCGCCATGGGT
CACGACGAGATCCTCGCCGTCGGGCATGCGCGCCTTGAGCCTGGCGAACAGTTCGGCTGGCGCGAGCCCC
TGATGCTCTTCGTCCAGATCATCCTGATCGACAAGACCGGCTTCCATCCGAGTACGTGCTCGCTCGATGC
GATGTTTCGCTTGGTGGTCGAATGGGCAGGTAGCCGGATCAAGCGTATGCAGCCGCCGCATTGCATCAGC
CATGATGGATACTTTCTCGGCAGGAGCAAGGTGAGATGACAGGAGATCCTGCCCCGGCACTTCGCCCAAT
AGCAGCCAGTCCCTTCCCGCTTCAGTGACAACGTCGAGCACAGCTGCGCAAGGAACGCCCGTCGTGGCCA
GCCACGATAGCCGCGCTGCCTCGTCCTGCAGTTCATTCAGGGCACCGGACAGGTCGGTCTTGACAAAAAG
AACCGGGCGCCCCTGCGCTGACAGCCGGAACACGGCGGCATCAGAGCAGCCGATTGTCTGTTGTGCCCAG
TCATAGCCGAATAGCCTCTCCACCCAAGCGGCCGGAGAACCTGCGTGCAATCCATCTTGTTCAATCATGC
GAAACGATCCTCATCCTGTCTCTTGATCAGATCTTGATCCCCTGCGCCATCAGATCCTTGGCGGCAAGAA
AGCCATCCAGTTTACTTTGCAGGGCTTCCCAACCTTACCAGAGGGCGCCCCAGCTGGCAATTCCGGTTCG
CTTGCTGTCCATAAAACCGCCCAGTCTAGCTATCGCCATGTAAGCCCACTGCAAGCTACCTGCTTTCTCT
TTGCGCTTGCGTTTTCCCTTGTCCAGATAGCCCAGTAGCTGACATTCATCCCAGGTGGCACTTTTCGGGG
AAATGTGCGCGCCCGCGTTCCTGCTGGCGCTGGGCCTGTTTCTGGCGCTGGACTTCCCGCTGTTCCGTCA
GCAGCTTTTCGCCCACGGCCTTGATGATCGCGGCGGCCTTGGCCTGCATATCCCGATTCAACGGCCCCAG
GGCGTCCAGAACGGGCTTCAGGCGCTCCCGAAGGT
Features (pLannotate 1.2.2; 21 found; start..end, strand, type, name):
   1023..1792    +  rep_origin     pBBR1 oriV: replication origin of the broad-host-range plasmid pBBR1 from Bordetella bronchiseptica; requires the pBBR1 Rep protein for replication
   1793..2455    +  CDS            pBBR1 Rep: replication protein for the broad-host-range plasmid pBBR1 from Bordetella bronchiseptica
   2516..2585    +  CDS            TcR (fragment): tetracycline efflux protein; tet; confers resistance to tetracycline
   2914..2943    -  CDS            CmR (fragment): chloramphenicol acetyltransferase confers resistance to chloramphenicol
   2943..3021    +  rep_origin     M13 ori (fragment): M13 bacteriophage origin of replication; arrow indicates direction of (+) strand synthesis
   3025..3180    -  CDS            lacZα (fragment): LacZα fragment of β-galactosidase; lacZ fragment
   3188..3206    +  promoter       T7 promoter: promoter for bacteriophage T7 RNA polymerase
   3247..3333    +  terminator     rrnB T1 terminator: Escherichia coli rrnB; transcription terminator T1 from the E. coli rrnB gene
   3428..3514    +  terminator     rrnB T1 terminator: Escherichia coli rrnB; transcription terminator T1 from the E. coli rrnB gene
   3609..3695    +  terminator     rrnB T1 terminator: Escherichia coli rrnB; transcription terminator T1 from the E. coli rrnB gene
   3790..3876    +  terminator     rrnB T1 terminator: Escherichia coli rrnB; transcription terminator T1 from the E. coli rrnB gene
   4069..4782    +  CDS            GFP: green fluorescent protein
   4792..4812    +  CDS            ssrA tag (LVA) (fragment): C-terminal peptide that mediates degradation in bacteria through the ClpXP and ClpAP proteases (McGinness et al., 2006) mutant LVA variant that confers accelerated degradation under some conditions (Andersen et al., 1998)
   4847..4941    +  terminator     lambda t0 terminator: transcription terminator from phage lambda
   4956..4984    +  promoter       cat promoter (fragment): promoter of the E. coli cat gene encoding chloramphenicol acetyltransferase
   4985..5641    +  CDS            cat: CAT_ECOLX - Experimental evidence at protein level: Swiss-Prot protein existence level 1. This enzyme is an effector of chloramphenicol resistance in bacteria. From Escherichia coli. This protein is used as a marker in many commonly used cloning vectors, such as pACYC184.
   5709..5795    +  terminator     rrnB T1 terminator: Escherichia coli rrnB; transcription terminator T1 from the E. coli rrnB gene
   5845..5961    -  CDS            CmR (fragment): chloramphenicol acetyltransferase; cat; confers resistance to chloramphenicol
   5961..6113    -  CDS            ble (fragment): BLE_KLEPN - Experimental evidence at protein level: Swiss-Prot protein existence level 1. Binding protein with a strong affinity to the bleomycin family of antibiotics. Binds to CL990; an antimitotic-antibiotic compound. From Klebsiella pneumoniae.
   6137..6928    -  CDS            neo: KKA2_KLEPN - Also known as kan, nptII. Experimental evidence at protein level: Swiss-Prot protein existence level 1. Resistance to kanamycin, neomycin, paromomycin, ribostamycin, butirosin and gentamicin B. From Klebsiella pneumoniae.
   6960..7244    -  CDS            tnpA (fragment): TN5P_ECOLX - Also known as tnp. Experimental evidence at protein level: Swiss-Prot protein existence level 1. Mediates transposition of transposon Tn5 by a 'cut and paste' mechanism. First, the monomeric transposase binds the 19 bp inverted DNA repeats flanking the transposon. Then, dimerization of the DNA- bound transposase creates a synaptic DNA complex. After nicking of the first DNA strand, excision of the transposon proceeds through a series of intermediates. The transposase then mediates the insertion of the transposon at a new site by strand transfer. The activity of the wild- type tran
