[The description below was written by a language model from this plasmid's Addgene catalogue record and pLannotate feature annotations shown in this document.]
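Description:
pPROBE'-gfp[AAV] is a broad-host-range bacterial promoter-probe vector of 7,385 bp built on the pBBR1 replicon. It carries the pBBR1 oriV together with the pBBR1 Rep protein gene that the origin requires, a combination derived from a Bordetella bronchiseptica plasmid. The catalogue entry lists kanamycin as the selection, matching an annotated Tn5-derived neo (nptII) gene flanked by remnants of the ble and Tn5 transposase genes. The record gives the copy number as unknown.

The payload is a promoterless reporter cassette. Four tandem copies of the rrnB T1 terminator sit upstream of a GFP coding sequence and insulate it from read-through transcription originating in the backbone. Fluorescence should therefore reflect only the activity of a DNA fragment cloned in the gap between the terminators and gfp. The cloning sites in that gap are not itemised in the feature table.

GFP is followed by a short ssrA-type degradation tag. The annotation software matched it only partially to the LVA variant, while the plasmid name indicates the AAV variant. Such tags target the protein to ClpXP and ClpAP proteases, giving an unstable reporter that can track decreases as well as increases in promoter activity rather than accumulating. A lambda t0 terminator closes the reporter.

Downstream lies a full-length cat gene, preceded by a fragment of its promoter and followed by another rrnB T1 terminator. Chloramphenicol is not listed as a selection in the catalogue entry, and the record does not explain this gene's role. Small fragments of TcR, CmR, M13 ori and lacZα, along with a T7 promoter, appear to be leftovers from vector construction.

The associated publication title describes improved gfp and inaZ broad-host-range promoter-probe vectors, consistent with use for monitoring promoter activity in diverse bacteria.
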