Addgene plasmid #40169: pPROBE'-gfp[AAV]
Depositing lab: Steven Lindow. Depositing organization: University of California, Berkeley. Publication: Improved gfp and inaZ broad-host-range promoter-probe vectors. Miller WG, Leveau JH, Lindow SE. Mol Plant Microbe Interact. 2000 Nov;13(11):1243-50. 10.1094/MPMI.2000.13.11.1243 PubMed 11059491.
Backbone
  Vector backbone: pBBR1
Growth in bacteria
  Bacterial resistance: Kanamycin, 50 μg/mL
  Growth temperature: 37°C
  Growth strain: DH5alpha
  Copy number: Unknown
Gene/Insert
  Gene/Insert name: Promotor probe
  GenBank ID: AF286458
Terms and licenses: Academic/Nonprofit Terms; Industry Terms: Not Available to Industry
How to cite: pPROBE'-gfp[AAV] was a gift from Steven Lindow (Addgene plasmid # 40169 ; http://n2t.net/addgene:40169 ; RRID:Addgene_40169)
