>Addgene plasmid #40169 | pPROBE'-gfp[AAV] | addgene partial sequence | sequence record 54571 | M13pUC-fwd 5'-CCCAGTCACGACGTTGTAAAACG-3'
ACTATAGGGCGAATTGGAGCTGGGGCCGCAATTCCCAATTCCCCAGGCATCAAATAAAACGAAAGGCTCA
GTCGAAAGACTGGGCCTTTCGTTTTATCTGTTGTTTGTCGGTGAACGCTCTCCTGAGTAGGACAAATCCG
CCGGGAGCGGATTTGAACGTTGCGAAGCAACGGCCCGGAGGGTGGCGG
