>Addgene plasmid #40169 | pPROBE'-gfp[AAV] | addgene partial sequence | sequence record 55679 | GFPfusionREV 5'-CTCCACTGACAGAAAATTTG-3'
ACTCCAGTGAAAAGTTCTTCTCCTTTACTCATATGTTTTTCCTCCTTATAAAGTTAATCTTTAGTTAGTT
AGGGAATAAGCCGAATTAAGCTTCTGCAGTCGACGGATCCCGGGTACCAAGGCCTGAGCTCGAATTCAGC
TTCCGATCCCCAATTCCTGGCAGTTTATGGCGGGCGTCCTGCCCGCCACCCTCCGGGCCGTTGCTTCGCA
ACGTTCAAATCCGCTCCCGGCGGATTTGTCCTACTCAGGAGAGCGTTCACCGACAAACAACAGATAAAAC
GAAAGGCCCAGTCTTTCGACTGAGCCTTTCGTTTTATTTGATGCCTGGGGAATTAATTCCTGGCAGTTTA
TGGCGGGCGTCCTGCCCGCCACCCTCCGGGCCGTTGCTTCGCAACGTTCAAATCCGCTCCCGGCGGATTT
GTCCTACTCAGGAGAGCGTTCACCGACAAACAACAGATAAAACGAAAGGCCCAGTCTTTCGACTGAGCCT
TTCGTTTTATTTGATGCCTGGGGAATTAATTCCTGGCAGTTTATGGCGGGCGTCCTGCCCGCCACC
