>Addgene plasmid #40169 | pPROBE'-gfp[AAV] | addgene partial sequence | sequence record 56248 | CAT-R 5'-GCAACTGACTGAAATGCCTC-3'
TTTTCTCCATTTTAGCTTCCTTAGCTCCTGAAAATGTCGCCAAGCTAGCTTGGATTCTCACCAATAAAAA
ACGCCCGGCGGCAACCGAGCGTTCTGAACAAATCCAGATGGAGTTCTGAGGTCATTACTGGATCTATCAA
CAGGAGTCCAAGCTCAGCTAATTAAGCTTATTAAACTGCTGCAGCGTAGTTTTCGTCGTTTGCTGCAGGC
CTTTTGTATAGTTCATCCATGCCATGTGTAATCCCAGCAGCTGTTACAAACTCAAGAAGGACCATGTGGT
CTCTCTTTTCGTTGGGATCTTTCGAAAGGGCAGATTGTGTGGACAGGTAATGGTTGTCTGGTAAAAGGAC
AGGGCCATCGCCAATTGGAGTATTTTGTTGATAATGGTCTGCTAGTTGAACGCTTCCATCTTCAATGTTG
TGTCTAATTTTGAAGTTAACTTTGATTCCATTCTTTTGTTTGTCTGCCATGATGTA
